Addgene plasmid #185783: pET28a-TmCA-P(11)4
Purpose: Encodes thermostable carbonic anhydrase enzyme linked to P(11)4 self-assembling peptide via a GS-linker sequence
Depositing lab: Lizhong He. Depositing organization: Monash University. Publication: Custom Design of Protein Particles as Multifunctional Biomaterials. Shanbhag BK, Liu C, Pradeep GC, Younas T, Hu KKY, Fulcher AJ, Struwe WB, Steer D, Dumsday G, Harper IS, Kukura P, Haritos VS, He L. Adv. Funct. Mater. 2022, 32, 2108039 10.1002/adfm.202108039.
Backbone
  Vector backbone: pET28a
  Vector type: Bacterial Expression
Growth in bacteria
  Bacterial resistance: Kanamycin, 50 μg/mL
  Growth temperature: 37°C
  Growth strain: DH5alpha
  Copy number: High Copy
Gene/Insert
  Gene/Insert name: TmCA-P(11)4
  Species: Thiomicrospira crunogena
  Promoter: T7
  Tag / fusion protein: His-tag (N terminal on insert)
  Cloning method: Restriction Enzyme; 5′ cloning site NdeI (not destroyed); 3′ cloning site XhoI (not destroyed)
Terms and licenses: Academic/Nonprofit Terms; Industry Terms: Not Available to Industry
How to cite: pET28a-TmCA-P(11)4 was a gift from Lizhong He (Addgene plasmid # 185783 ; http://n2t.net/addgene:185783 ; RRID:Addgene_185783)
