[The description below was written by a language model from this plasmid's Addgene catalogue record and pLannotate feature annotations shown in this document.]
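Description:
pET28a-TmCA-P(11)4 is a bacterial expression plasmid of about 6.2 kb built on the pET28a backbone. It produces a thermostable carbonic anhydrase from Thiomicrospira crunogena (TmCA) fused through a glycine-serine linker to the P(11)4 self-assembling peptide. The fusion was cloned between the NdeI and XhoI sites, both of which remain intact, so it sits in frame behind the vector's N-terminal His-tag and thrombin cleavage site. This arrangement permits metal-affinity purification and optional removal of the tag.

Transcription runs from a T7 promoter controlled by an adjacent lac operator. Translation starts from the T7 gene 10 ribosome binding site, and a T7 terminator closes the unit. The plasmid also carries lacI under its own promoter, so expression stays repressed until it is induced with IPTG in a host that supplies T7 RNA polymerase. The record lists only DH5alpha, a cloning strain, and does not name an expression strain.

The plasmid is selected with a kanamycin resistance gene and replicates from a ColE1/pMB1-type origin. The bom and rop elements are present, and an f1 origin is included as well. The catalogue lists the plasmid as high copy, although rop normally moderates copy number.

Several short annotations look like partial-match artefacts of automated annotation, not functional parts. These include the capTEV, FAPα2, 9xHis and SET1 fragments around the insert, which likely reflect the His-tag, linker and vector sequences, and the TcR fragments in the backbone. A His-coding stretch also lies downstream of the insert, but the record does not state whether it is translated.

According to the associated publication title and purpose field, the construct is used to make enzyme-peptide fusions that assemble into protein particles designed as multifunctional biomaterials.
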