Features (pLannotate 1.2.2; 21 found; start..end, strand, type, name):
    153..171     +  promoter       T7 promoter: promoter for bacteriophage T7 RNA polymerase
    172..196     +  protein_bind   lac operator: The lac repressor binds to the lac operator to inhibit transcription in E. coli. This inhibition can be relieved by adding lactose or isopropyl-β-D-thiogalactopyranoside (IPTG). lac repressor encoded by lacI
    211..233     +  RBS            RBS: efficient ribosome binding site from bacteriophage T7 gene 10 (Olins and Rangwala, 1989)
    252..268     +  CDS            capTEV™ (fragment): composite tag for in vivo biotinylation, TEV protease cleavage, and 6xHis tagging
    279..296     +  CDS            thrombin site: thrombin recognition and cleavage site
   1194..1216    +  CDS            FAPα2 (fragment): fluorogen-activating protein composed of a dimer of the L5-MG single-chain antibody fragment (Szent-Gyorgyi et al., 2008) binds malachite green derivatives to produce red fluorescence
   1266..1283    +  CDS            9xHis (fragment): 9xHis affinity tag
   1293..1342    +  CDS            SET1 (fragment): solubility-enhancement tag derived from T7 phage gene 10B
   1350..1397    +  terminator     T7 terminator: transcription terminator for bacteriophage T7 RNA polymerase
   1434..1862    +  rep_origin     f1 ori (sequence partly withheld): f1 bacteriophage origin of replication; arrow indicates direction of (+) strand synthesis
   1915..1972    +  promoter       AmpR promoter (fragment): bla
   1981..2796    -  CDS            KanR: aminoglycoside phosphotransferase; aph(3')-Ia; confers resistance to kanamycin in bacteria or G418 (Geneticin®) in eukaryotes
   2918..3506    +  rep_origin     ori: high-copy-number ColE1/pMB1/pBR322/pUC origin of replication
   3692..3831    -  misc_feature   bom: basis of mobility region from pBR322
   3933..4124    -  CDS            rop: Rop protein, which maintains plasmids at low copy number; rop
   4141..4521    +  CDS            YPB1_ECOLX: Protein predicted: Swiss-Prot protein existence level 4. From Escherichia coli.
   4593..4884    -  CDS            TcR (fragment): tetracycline efflux protein; tet; confers resistance to tetracycline
   4899..4920    -  protein_bind   CAP binding site: CAP binding activates transcription in the presence of cAMP. E. coli catabolite activator protein
   4933..6015    -  CDS            lacI: lac repressor; lacI; The lac repressor binds to the lac operator to inhibit transcription in E. coli. This inhibition can be relieved by adding lactose or isopropyl-β-D-thiogalactopyranoside (IPTG).
   6016..6093    -  promoter       lacI promoter: lacI
   6101..131     -  CDS            TcR (fragment) (across the origin): tetracycline efflux protein; tet; confers resistance to tetracycline
>Addgene plasmid #185783 | pET28a-TmCA-P(11)4 | addgene full sequence | sequence record 367540 | Addgene NGS Result
CGAAACAAGCGCTCATGAGCCCGAAGTGGCGAGCCCGATCTTCCCCATCGGTGATGTCGGCGATATAGGC
GCCAGCAACCGCACCTGTGGCGCCGGTGATGCCGGCCACGATGCGTCCGGCGTAGAGGATCGAGATCTCG
ATCCCGCGAAATTAATACGACTCACTATAGGGGAATTGTGAGCGGATAACAATTCCCCTCTAGAAATAAT
TTTGTTTAACTTTAAGAAGGAGATATACCATGGGCAGCAGCCATCATCATCATCATCACAGCAGCGGCCT
GGTGCCGCGCGGCAGCCATATGGCAAATAACGTGGCCGCACCGCTGATCGACCTGGGCGCAGAAGCTAAA
AAACAAGCACAGAAATCCGCCGCTACGCAATCCGCAGTCCCGGAAAAAGAAAGTGCAACCAAAGTGGCTG
AAAAACAGAAAGAACCGGAAGAAAAAGCAAAACCGGAACCGAAAAAACCGCCGCATTGGGGCTATTTTGG
TGAAGAAGGCCCGCAATACTGGGGTGAACTGGCTCCGGAATTCAGTACCTGCAAAACGGGCAAAAACCAG
TCCCCGATTAATCTGAAACCGCAAACCGCGGTTGGTACCACGTCTCTGCCGGGCTTTGATGTCTATTACC
GCGAAACCGCCCTGAAACTGATTAACAATGGTCACACGCTGCAGGTGAACATCCCGCTGGGTAGTTATAT
TAAAATCAATGGCCATCGCTATGAACTGCTGCAGTACCATTTTCACACGCCGTCCGAACACCAACGTGAC
GGTTTCAACTATCCGATGGAAATGCATCTGGTGCACAAAGATGGCGACGGTAACCTGGCGGTTATTGCCA
TCCTGTTTCAGGAAGGCGAAGAAAATGAAACCCTGGCGAAACTGATGAGCTTCCTGCCGCAGACGCTGAA
AAAACAAGAAATCCATGAAAGCGTGAAAATCCACCCGGCGAAATTTTTCCCGGCCGATAAAAAATTCTAC
AAATACAGCGGTTCTCTGACCACGCCGCCGTGTTCAGAAGGCGTGTATTGGATGGTTTTCAAACAGCCGA
TCCAAGCGTCAGTCACCCAGCTGGAAAAAATGCATGAATACCTGGGTTCGAACGCACGTCCGGTGCAGCG
CCAAAATGCTCGTACCCTGCTGAAATCGTGGCCGGACCGTAACCGCGCCAATACGGTCTATGAATTCTAC
GGCGGCGGTGGCAGCGGCGGCGGTGGCTCACAGCAGCGTTTTGAATGGGAATTTGAACAACAGTAATAAC
TCGAGCACCACCACCACCACCACTGAGATCCGGCTGCTAACAAAGCCCGAAAGGAAGCTGAGTTGGCTGC
TGCCACCGCTGAGCAATAACTAGCATAACCCCTTGGGGCCTCTAAACGGGTCTTGAGGGGTTTTTTGCTG
AAAGGAGGAACTATATCCGGATTGGCGAATGGG
[124 nt withheld, positions 1434-1557]
C
[91 nt withheld, positions 1559-1649]
A
[49 nt withheld, positions 1651-1699]
CCTTTGACGTTGGAGTCCACGTTCTTT
[37 nt withheld, positions 1727-1763]
ACCCTATCTCGGTCTATTCTTTTGATTTATAAGGGATTTTGCCGATTTCGGCCTATTGGTTAAAAAATGA
GCTGATTTAACAAAAATTTAACGCGAATTTTAACAAAATATTAACGCTTACAATTTAGGTGGCACTTTTC
GGGGAAATGTGCGCGGAACCCCTATTTGTTTATTTTTCTAAATACATTCAAATATGTATCCGCTCATGAA
TTAATTCTTAGAAAAACTCATCGAGCATCAAATGAAACTGCAATTTATTCATATCAGGATTATCAATACC
ATATTTTTGAAAAAGCCGTTTCTGTAATGAAGGAGAAAACTCACCGAGGCAGTTCCATAGGATGGCAAGA
TCCTGGTATCGGTCTGCGATTCCGACTCGTCCAACATCAATACAACCTATTAATTTCCCCTCGTCAAAAA
TAAGGTTATCAAGTGAGAAATCACCATGAGTGACGACTGAATCCGGTGAGAATGGCAAAAGTTTATGCAT
TTCTTTCCAGACTTGTTCAACAGGCCAGCCATTACGCTCGTCATCAAAATCACTCGCATCAACCAAACCG
TTATTCATTCGTGATTGCGCCTGAGCGAGACGAAATACGCGATCGCTGTTAAAAGGACAATTACAAACAG
GAATCGAATGCAACCGGCGCAGGAACACTGCCAGCGCATCAACAATATTTTCACCTGAATCAGGATATTC
TTCTAATACCTGGAATGCTGTTTTCCCGGGGATCGCAGTGGTGAGTAACCATGCATCATCAGGAGTACGG
ATAAAATGCTTGATGGTCGGAAGAGGCATAAATTCCGTCAGCCAGTTTAGTCTGACCATCTCATCTGTAA
CATCATTGGCAACGCTACCTTTGCCATGTTTCAGAAACAACTCTGGCGCATCGGGCTTCCCATACAATCG
ATAGATTGTCGCACCTGATTGCCCGACATTATCGCGAGCCCATTTATACCCATATAAATCAGCATCCATG
TTGGAATTTAATCGCGGCCTAGAGCAAGACGTTTCCCGTTGAATATGGCTCATAACACCCCTTGTATTAC
TGTTTATGTAAGCAGACAGTTTTATTGTTCATGACCAAAATCCCTTAACGTGAGTTTTCGTTCCACTGAG
CGTCAGACCCCGTAGAAAAGATCAAAGGATCTTCTTGAGATCCTTTTTTTCTGCGCGTAATCTGCTGCTT
GCAAACAAAAAAACCACCGCTACCAGCGGTGGTTTGTTTGCCGGATCAAGAGCTACCAACTCTTTTTCCG
AAGGTAACTGGCTTCAGCAGAGCGCAGATACCAAATACTGTCCTTCTAGTGTAGCCGTAGTTAGGCCACC
ACTTCAAGAACTCTGTAGCACCGCCTACATACCTCGCTCTGCTAATCCTGTTACCAGTGGCTGCTGCCAG
TGGCGATAAGTCGTGTCTTACCGGGTTGGACTCAAGACGATAGTTACCGGATAAGGCGCAGCGGTCGGGC
TGAACGGGGGGTTCGTGCACACAGCCCAGCTTGGAGCGAACGACCTACACCGAACTGAGATACCTACAGC
GTGAGCTATGAGAAAGCGCCACGCTTCCCGAAGGGAGAAAGGCGGACAGGTATCCGGTAAGCGGCAGGGT
CGGAACAGGAGAGCGCACGAGGGAGCTTCCAGGGGGAAACGCCTGGTATCTTTATAGTCCTGTCGGGTTT
CGCCACCTCTGACTTGAGCGTCGATTTTTGTGATGCTCGTCAGGGGGGCGGAGCCTATGGAAAAACGCCA
GCAACGCGGCCTTTTTACGGTTCCTGGCCTTTTGCTGGCCTTTTGCTCACATGTTCTTTCCTGCGTTATC
CCCTGATTCTGTGGATAACCGTATTACCGCCTTTGAGTGAGCTGATACCGCTCGCCGCAGCCGAACGACC
GAGCGCAGCGAGTCAGTGAGCGAGGAAGCGGAAGAGCGCCTGATGCGGTATTTTCTCCTTACGCATCTGT
GCGGTATTTCACACCGCAATGGTGCACTCTCAGTACAATCTGCTCTGATGCCGCATAGTTAAGCCAGTAT
ACACTCCGCTATCGCTACGTGACTGGGTCATGGCTGCGCCCCGACACCCGCCAACACCCGCTGACGCGCC
CTGACGGGCTTGTCTGCTCCCGGCATCCGCTTACAGACAAGCTGTGACCGTCTCCGGGAGCTGCATGTGT
CAGAGGTTTTCACCGTCATCACCGAAACGCGCGAGGCAGCTGCGGTAAAGCTCATCAGCGTGGTCGTGAA
GCGATTCACAGATGTCTGCCTGTTCATCCGCGTCCAGCTCGTTGAGTTTCTCCAGAAGCGTTAATGTCTG
GCTTCTGATAAAGCGGGCCATGTTAAGGGCGGTTTTTTCCTGTTTGGTCACTGATGCCTCCGTGTAAGGG
GGATTTCTGTTCATGGGGGTAATGATACCGATGAAACGAGAGAGGATGCTCACGATACGGGTTACTGATG
ATGAACATGCCCGGTTACTGGAACGTTGTGAGGGTAAACAACTGGCGGTATGGATGCGGCGGGACCAGAG
AAAAATCACTCAGGGTCAATGCCAGCGCTTCGTTAATACAGATGTAGGTGTTCCACAGGGTAGCCAGCAG
CATCCTGCGATGCAGATCCGGAACATAATGGTGCAGGGCGCTGACTTCCGCGTTTCCAGACTTTACGAAA
CACGGAAACCGAAGACCATTCATGTTGTTGCTCAGGTCGCAGACGTTTTGCAGCAGCAGTCGCTTCACGT
TCGCTCGCGTATCGGTGATTCATTCTGCTAACCAGTAAGGCAACCCCGCCAGCCTAGCCGGGTCCTCAAC
GACAGGAGCACGATCATGCGCACCCGTGGGGCCGCCATGCCGGCGATAATGGCCTGCTTCTCGCCGAAAC
GTTTGGTGGCGGGACCAGTGACGAAGGCTTGAGCGAGGGCGTGCAAGATTCCGAATACCGCAAGCGACAG
GCCGATCATCGTCGCGCTCCAGCGAAAGCGGTCCTCGCCGAAAATGACCCAGAGCGCTGCCGGCACCTGT
CCTACGAGTTGCATGATAAAGAAGACAGTCATAAGTGCGGCGACGATAGTCATGCCCCGCGCCCACCGGA
AGGAGCTGACTGGGTTGAAGGCTCTCAAGGGCATCGGTCGAGATCCCGGTGCCTAATGAGTGAGCTAACT
TACATTAATTGCGTTGCGCTCACTGCCCGCTTTCCAGTCGGGAAACCTGTCGTGCCAGCTGCATTAATGA
ATCGGCCAACGCGCGGGGAGAGGCGGTTTGCGTATTGGGCGCCAGGGTGGTTTTTCTTTTCACCAGTGAG
ACGGGCAACAGCTGATTGCCCTTCACCGCCTGGCCCTGAGAGAGTTGCAGCAAGCGGTCCACGCTGGTTT
GCCCCAGCAGGCGAAAATCCTGTTTGATGGTGGTTAACGGCGGGATATAACATGAGCTGTCTTCGGTATC
GTCGTATCCCACTACCGAGATATCCGCACCAACGCGCAGCCCGGACTCGGTAATGGCGCGCATTGCGCCC
AGCGCCATCTGATCGTTGGCAACCAGCATCGCAGTGGGAACGATGCCCTCATTCAGCATTTGCATGGTTT
GTTGAAAACCGGACATGGCACTCCAGTCGCCTTCCCGTTCCGCTATCGGCTGAATTTGATTGCGAGTGAG
ATATTTATGCCAGCCAGCCAGACGCAGACGCGCCGAGACAGAACTTAATGGGCCCGCTAACAGCGCGATT
TGCTGGTGACCCAATGCGACCAGATGCTCCACGCCCAGTCGCGTACCGTCTTCATGGGAGAAAATAATAC
TGTTGATGGGTGTCTGGTCAGAGACATCAAGAAATAACGCCGGAACATTAGTGCAGGCAGCTTCCACAGC
AATGGCATCCTGGTCATCCAGCGGATAGTTAATGATCAGCCCACTGACGCGTTGCGCGAGAAGATTGTGC
ACCGCCGCTTTACAGGCTTCGACGCCGCTTCGTTCTACCATCGACACCACCACGCTGGCACCCAGTTGAT
CGGCGCGAGATTTAATCGCCGCGACAATTTGCGACGGCGCGTGCAGGGCCAGACTGGAGGTGGCAACGCC
AATCAGCAACGACTGTTTGCCCGCCAGTTGTTGTGCCACGCGGTTGGGAATGTAATTCAGCTCCGCCATC
GCCGCTTCCACTTTTTCCCGCGTTTTCGCAGAAACGTGGCTGGCCTGGTTCACCACGCGGGAAACGGTCT
GATAAGAGACACCGGCATACTCTGCGACATCGTATAACGTTACTGGTTTCACATTCACCACCCTGAATTG
ACTCTCTTCCGGGCGCTATCATGCCATACCGCGAAAGGTTTTGCGCCATTCGATGGTGTCCGGGATCTCG
ACGCTCTCCCTTATGCGACTCCTGCATTAGGAAGCAGCCCAGTAGTAGGTTGAGGCCGTTGAGCACCGCC
GCCGCAAGGAATGGTGCATGCAAGGAGATGGCGCCCAACAGTCCCCCGGCCACGGGGCCTGCCACCATAC
CCACGC
