>Addgene plasmid #185783 | pET28a-TmCA-P(11)4 | depositor partial sequence | sequence record 360546 | Gene for TmCA-P114 with 5'and 3' restriction sites
CATATGGCAAATAACGTGGCCGCACCGCTGATCGACCTGGGCGCAGAAGCTAAAAAACAAGCACAGAAAT
CCGCCGCTACGCAATCCGCAGTCCCGGAAAAAGAAAGTGCAACCAAAGTGGCTGAAAAACAGAAAGAACC
GGAAGAAAAAGCAAAACCGGAACCGAAAAAACCGCCGCATTGGGGCTATTTTGGTGAAGAAGGCCCGCAA
TACTGGGGTGAACTGGCTCCGGAATTCAGTACCTGCAAAACGGGCAAAAACCAGTCCCCGATTAATCTGA
AACCGCAAACCGCGGTTGGTACCACGTCTCTGCCGGGCTTTGATGTCTATTACCGCGAAACCGCCCTGAA
ACTGATTAACAATGGTCACACGCTGCAGGTGAACATCCCGCTGGGTAGTTATATTAAAATCAATGGCCAT
CGCTATGAACTGCTGCAGTACCATTTTCACACGCCGTCCGAACACCAACGTGACGGTTTCAACTATCCGA
TGGAAATGCATCTGGTGCACAAAGATGGCGACGGTAACCTGGCGGTTATTGCCATCCTGTTTCAGGAAGG
CGAAGAAAATGAAACCCTGGCGAAACTGATGAGCTTCCTGCCGCAGACGCTGAAAAAACAAGAAATCCAT
GAAAGCGTGAAAATCCACCCGGCGAAATTTTTCCCGGCCGATAAAAAATTCTACAAATACAGCGGTTCTC
TGACCACGCCGCCGTGTTCAGAAGGCGTGTATTGGATGGTTTTCAAACAGCCGATCCAAGCGTCAGTCAC
CCAGCTGGAAAAAATGCATGAATACCTGGGTTCGAACGCACGTCCGGTGCAGCGCCAAAATGCTCGTACC
CTGCTGAAATCGTGGCCGGACCGTAACCGCGCCAATACGGTCTATGAATTCTACGGCGGCGGTGGCAGCG
GCGGCGGTGGCTCACAGCAGCGTTTTGAATGGGAATTTGAACAACAGTAATAACTCGAG
